>Addgene plasmid #204568 | pEGFP-N3-CYB5R3 deltaN26 | addgene full sequence | sequence record 403939 | Addgene NGS Result
TAGTTATTAATAGTAATCAATTACGGGGTCATTAGTTCATAGCCCATATATGGAGTTCCGCGTTACATAA
CTTACGGTAAATGGCCCGCCTGGCTGACCGCCCAACGACCCCCGCCCATTGACGTCAATAATGACGTATG
TTCCCATAGTAACGCCAATAGGGACTTTCCATTGACGTCAATGGGTGGAGTATTTACGGTAAACTGCCCA
CTTGGCAGTACATCAAGTGTATCATATGCCAAGTACGCCCCCTATTGACGTCAATGACGGTAAATGGCCC
GCCTGGCATTATGCCCAGTACATGACCTTATGGGACTTTCCTACTTGGCAGTACATCTACGTATTAGTCA
TCGCTATTACCATGGTGATGCGGTTTTGGCAGTACATCAATGGGCGTGGATAGCGGTTTGACTCACGGGG
ATTTCCAAGTCTCCACCCCATTGACGTCAATGGGAGTTTGTTTTGGCACCAAAATCAACGGGACTTTCCA
AAATGTCGTAACAACTCCGCCCCATTGACGCAAATGGGCGGTAGGCGTGTACGGTGGGAGGTCTATATAA
GCAGAGCTGGTTTAGTGAACCGTCAGATCCGCTAGCGCTACCGGACTCAGATCTCGAGCTCAAGCTTATG
TTCCAGCGCTCCACGCCAGCCATCACCCTCGAGAGCCCGGACATCAAGTACCCGCTGCGGCTCATCGACC
GGGAGATCATCAGCCATGACACCCGGCGCTTCCGCTTTGCCCTGCCGTCACCCCAGCACATCCTGGGCCT
CCCTGTCGGCCAGCACATCTACCTCTCGGCTCGAATTGATGGAAACCTGGTCGTCCGGCCCTATACACCC
ATCTCCAGCGATGATGACAAGGGCTTCGTGGACCTGGTCATCAAGGTTTACTTCAAGGACACCCATCCCA
AGTTTCCCGCTGGAGGGAAGATGTCTCAGTACCTGGAGAGCATGCAGATTGGAGACACCATTGAGTTCCG
GGGCCCCAGTGGGCTGCTGGTCTACCAGGGCAAAGGGAAGTTCGCCATCCGACCTGACAAAAAGTCCAAC
CCTATCATCAGGACAGTGAAGTCTGTGGGCATGATCGCGGGAGGGACAGGCATCACCCCGATGCTGCAGG
TGATCCGCGCCATCATGAAGGACCCTGATGACCACACTGTGTGCCACCTGCTCTTTGCCAACCAGACCGA
GAAGGACATCCTGCTGCGACCTGAGCTGGAGGAACTCAGGAACAAACATTCTGCACGCTTCAAGCTCTGG
TACACGCTGGACAGAGCCCCTGAAGCCTGGGACTACGGCCAGGGCTTCGTGAATGAGGAGATGATCCGGG
ACCACCTTCCACCCCCAGAGGAGGAGCCGCTGGTGCTGATGTGTGGCCCCCCACCCATGATCCAGTACGC
CTGCCTTCCCAACCTGGACCACGTGGGCCACCCCACGGAGCGCTGCTTCGTCTTCTCTAGAGGATCCATC
GCCACCATGGTGAGCAAGGGCGAGGAGCTGTTCACCGGGGTGGTGCCCATCCTGGTCGAGCTGGACGGCG
ACGTAAACGGCCACAAGTTCAGCGTGTCCGGCGAGGGCGAGGGCGATGCCACCTACGGCAAGCTGACCCT
GAAGTTCATCTGCACCACCGGCAAGCTGCCCGTGCCCTGGCCCACCCTCGTGACCACCCTGACCTACGGC
GTGCAGTGCTTCAGCCGCTACCCCGACCACATGAAGCAGCACGACTTCTTCAAGTCCGCCATGCCCGAAG
GCTACGTCCAGGAGCGCACCATCTTCTTCAAGGACGACGGCAACTACAAGACCCGCGCCGAGGTGAAGTT
CGAGGGCGACACCCTGGTGAACCGCATCGAGCTGAAGGGCATCGACTTCAAGGAGGACGGCAACATCCTG
GGGCACAAGCTGGAGTACAACTACAACAGCCACAACGTCTATATCATGGCCGACAAGCAGAAGAACGGCA
TCAAGGTGAACTTCAAGATCCGCCACAACATCGAGGACGGCAGCGTGCAGCTCGCCGACCACTACCAGCA
GAACACCCCCATCGGCGACGGCCCCGTGCTGCTGCCCGACAACCACTACCTGAGCACCCAGTCCGCCCTG
AGCAAAGACCCCAACGAGAAGCGCGATCACATGGTCCTGCTGGAGTTCGTGACCGCCGCCGGGATCACTC
TCGGCATGGACGAGCTGTACAAGTAAAGCGGCCGCGACTCTAGATCATAATCAGCCATACCACATTTGTA
GAGGTTTTACTTGCTTTAAAAAACCTCCCACACCTCCCCCTGAACCTGAAACATAAAATGAATGCAATTG
TTGTTGTTAACTTGTTTATTGCAGCTTATAATGGTTACAAATAAAGCAATAGCATCACAAATTTCACAAA
TAAAGCATTTTTTTCACTGCATTCTAGTTGTGGTTTGTCCAAACTCATCAATGTATCTTAAGGCGTAAAT
TGTAAGCGTTAATATTTTGTTAAAATTCGCGTTAAATTTTTGTTAAATCAGCTCATTTTTTAACCAATAG
GCCGAAATCGGCAAAATCCCTTATAAATCAAAAGAATAGACCGAGATAGGGT
[37 nt withheld, positions 2573-2609]
AAAGAACGTGGACTCCAACGTCAAAGG
[49 nt withheld, positions 2637-2685]
T
[91 nt withheld, positions 2687-2777]
G
[124 nt withheld, positions 2779-2902]
CAGGTGGCACTTTTCGGGGAAATGTGCGCGGAACCCCTATTTGTTTATTTTTCTAAATACATTCAAATAT
GTATCCGCTCATGAGACAATAACCCTGATAAATGCTTCAATAATATTGAAAAAGGAAGAGTCCTGAGGCG
GAAAGAACCAGCTGTGGAATGTGTGTCAGTTAGGGTGTGGAAAGTCCCCAGGCTCCCCAGCAGGCAGAAG
TATGCAAAGCATGCATCTCAATTAGTCAGCAACCAGGTGTGGAAAGTCCCCAGGCTCCCCAGCAGGCAGA
AGTATGCAAAGCATGCATCTCAATTAGTCAGCAACCATAGTCCCGCCCCTAACTCCGCCCATCCCGCCCC
TAACTCCGCCCAGTTCCGCCCATTCTCCGCCCCATGGCTGACTAATTTTTTTTATTTATGCAGAGGCCGA
GGCCGCCTCGGCCTCTGAGCTATTCCAGAAGTAGTGAGGAGGCTTTTTTGGAGGCCTAGGCTTTTGCAAA
GATCGATCAAGAGACAGGATGAGGATCGTTTCGCATGATTGAACAAGATGGATTGCACGCAGGTTCTCCG
GCCGCTTGGGTGGAGAGGCTATTCGGCTATGACTGGGCACAACAGACAATCGGCTGCTCTGATGCCGCCG
TGTTCCGGCTGTCAGCGCAGGGGCGCCCGGTTCTTTTTGTCAAGACCGACCTGTCCGGTGCCCTGAATGA
ACTGCAAGACGAGGCAGCGCGGCTATCGTGGCTGGCCACGACGGGCGTTCCTTGCGCAGCTGTGCTCGAC
GTTGTCACTGAAGCGGGAAGGGACTGGCTGCTATTGGGCGAAGTGCCGGGGCAGGATCTCCTGTCATCTC
ACCTTGCTCCTGCCGAGAAAGTATCCATCATGGCTGATGCAATGCGGCGGCTGCATACGCTTGATCCGGC
TACCTGCCCATTCGACCACCAAGCGAAACATCGCATCGAGCGAGCACGTACTCGGATGGAAGCCGGTCTT
GTCGATCAGGATGATCTGGACGAAGAGCATCAGGGGCTCGCGCCAGCCGAACTGTTCGCCAGGCTCAAGG
CGAGCATGCCCGACGGCGAGGATCTCGTCGTGACCCATGGCGATGCCTGCTTGCCGAATATCATGGTGGA
AAATGGCCGCTTTTCTGGATTCATCGACTGTGGCCGGCTGGGTGTGGCGGACCGCTATCAGGACATAGCG
TTGGCTACCCGTGATATTGCTGAAGAGCTTGGCGGCGAATGGGCTGACCGCTTCCTCGTGCTTTACGGTA
TCGCCGCTCCCGATTCGCAGCGCATCGCCTTCTATCGCCTTCTTGACGAGTTCTTCTGAGCGGGACTCTG
GGGTTCGAAATGACCGACCAAGCGACGCCCAACCTGCCATCACGAGATTTCGATTCCACCGCCGCCTTCT
ATGAAAGGTTGGGCTTCGGAATCGTTTTCCGGGACGCCGGCTGGATGATCCTCCAGCGCGGGGATCTCAT
GCTGGAGTTCTTCGCCCACCCTAGGGGGAGGCTAACTGAAACACGGAAGGAGACAATACCGGAAGGAACC
CGCGCTATGACGGCAATAAAAAGACAGAATAAAACGCACGGTGTTGGGTCGTTTGTTCATAAACGCGGGG
TTCGGTCCCAGGGCTGGCACTCTGTCGATACCCCACCGAGACCCCATTGGGGCCAATACGCCCGCGTTTC
TTCCTTTTCCCCACCCCACCCCCCAAGTTCGGGTGAAGGCCCAGGGCTCGCAGCCAACGTCGGGGCGGCA
GGCCCTGCCATAGCCTCAGGTTACTCATATATACTTTAGATTGATTTAAAACTTCATTTTTAATTTAAAA
GGATCTAGGTGAAGATCCTTTTTGATAATCTCATGACCAAAATCCCTTAACGTGAGTTTTCGTTCCACTG
AGCGTCAGACCCCGTAGAAAAGATCAAAGGATCTTCTTGAGATCCTTTTTTTCTGCGCGTAATCTGCTGC
TTGCAAACAAAAAAACCACCGCTACCAGCGGTGGTTTGTTTGCCGGATCAAGAGCTACCAACTCTTTTTC
CGAAGGTAACTGGCTTCAGCAGAGCGCAGATACCAAATACTGTTCTTCTAGTGTAGCCGTAGTTAGGCCA
CCACTTCAAGAACTCTGTAGCACCGCCTACATACCTCGCTCTGCTAATCCTGTTACCAGTGGCTGCTGCC
AGTGGCGATAAGTCGTGTCTTACCGGGTTGGACTCAAGACGATAGTTACCGGATAAGGCGCAGCGGTCGG
GCTGAACGGGGGGTTCGTGCACACAGCCCAGCTTGGAGCGAACGACCTACACCGAACTGAGATACCTACA
GCGTGAGCTATGAGAAAGCGCCACGCTTCCCGAAGGGAGAAAGGCGGACAGGTATCCGGTAAGCGGCAGG
GTCGGAACAGGAGAGCGCACGAGGGAGCTTCCAGGGGGAAACGCCTGGTATCTTTATAGTCCTGTCGGGT
TTCGCCACCTCTGACTTGAGCGTCGATTTTTGTGATGCTCGTCAGGGGGGCGGAGCCTATGGAAAAACGC
CAGCAACGCGGCCTTTTTACGGTTCCTGGCCTTTTGCTGGCCTTTTGCTCACATGTTCTTTCCTGCGTTA
TCCCCTGATTCTGTGGATAACCGTATTACCGCCATGCAT
Features (pLannotate 1.2.2; 14 found; start..end, strand, type, name):
     61..364     +  enhancer       CMV enhancer: human cytomegalovirus immediate early enhancer
    365..568     +  promoter       CMV promoter: human cytomegalovirus (CMV) immediate early promoter
    613..1455    +  CDS            CYB5R3 (fragment): NB5R3_HUMAN - Also known as DIA1. Experimental evidence at protein level: Swiss-Prot protein existence level 1. Desaturation and elongation of fatty acids, cholesterol biosynthesis, drug metabolism, and, in erythrocyte, methemoglobin reduction. From Homo sapiens (Human).
   1477..2196    +  CDS            EGFP: the original enhanced GFP (Yang et al., 1996) mammalian codon-optimized
   2213..2296    +  CDS            large T antigen (fragment): large T antigen from SV40 (simian virus 40)
   2319..2440    +  polyA_signal   SV40 poly(A) signal: SV40 polyadenylation signal
   2474..2902    -  rep_origin     f1 ori (sequence partly withheld): f1 bacteriophage origin of replication; arrow indicates direction of (+) strand synthesis
   2929..3033    +  promoter       AmpR promoter: bla
   3035..3392    +  promoter       SV40 promoter: SV40 enhancer and early promoter
   3427..4221    +  CDS            NeoR/KanR: aminoglycoside phosphotransferase from Tn5; aph(3')-II (or nptII); confers resistance to neomycin, kanamycin, and G418 (Geneticin®)
   4242..4394    +  CDS            ble (fragment): BLE_KLEPN - Experimental evidence at protein level: Swiss-Prot protein existence level 1. Binding protein with a strong affinity to the bleomycin family of antibiotics. Binds to CL990; an antimitotic-antibiotic compound. From Klebsiella pneumoniae.
   4453..4500    +  polyA_signal   HSV TK poly(A) signal: herpes simplex virus thymidine kinase polyadenylation signal (Cole and Stacy, 1985)
   4591..4607    -  polyA_signal   bGH poly(A) signal (fragment): bovine growth hormone polyadenylation signal
   4829..5417    +  rep_origin     ori: high-copy-number ColE1/pMB1/pBR322/pUC origin of replication
