[The description below was written by a language model from this plasmid's Addgene catalogue record and pLannotate feature annotations shown in this document.]
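Description:
pEGFP-N3-CYB5R3 deltaN26 is a mammalian expression plasmid of about 5.5 kb, built on the pEGFP-N3 backbone, that produces a truncated form of human CYB5R3 (NADH-cytochrome b5 reductase 3, also known as B5R or DIA1) fused to EGFP. The insert carries a deletion of residues 2–26, removing the N-terminal stretch of the protein. In the annotated sequence the CYB5R3 fragment lies directly downstream of the human cytomegalovirus immediate-early enhancer and promoter and upstream of the EGFP coding sequence on the same strand, so EGFP is placed at the C-terminus of the reductase as expected for an N-series EGFP vector. The SV40 polyadenylation signal terminates the transcript. The restriction sites used for cloning are not recorded.

The plasmid is maintained in E. coli at high copy through a ColE1/pUC-type origin and also carries an f1 origin for single-stranded DNA production. A single NeoR/KanR (Tn5 aminoglycoside phosphotransferase) gene serves both hosts: a bacterial bla-type promoter drives kanamycin resistance in bacteria, while the adjacent SV40 enhancer/early promoter, together with the HSV TK polyadenylation signal, allows G418 selection of stably transfected mammalian cells. The short large T antigen, ble and bGH poly(A) fragments in the feature table are probably backbone remnants or partial annotation matches rather than functional elements.

The stated purpose is to express EGFP-tagged CYB5R3 deltaN26 in mammalian cells. The associated publication concerns ufmylation of CYB5R3 by the UFM1 system in the regulation of ER-phagy, so the construct presumably serves as an N-terminal deletion variant for comparing localisation or modification with full-length protein, though the record does not describe the specific experiments.
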