Addgene plasmid #204568: pEGFP-N3-CYB5R3 deltaN26
Purpose: Expresses EGFP-tagged CYB5R3 deltaN26 in mammalian cells
Depositing lab: Masaaki Komatsu. Depositing organization: Juntendo University. Publication: The UFM1 system regulates ER-phagy through the ufmylation of CYB5R3. Ishimura R, El-Gowily AH, Noshiro D, Komatsu-Hirota S, Ono Y, Shindo M, Hatta T, Abe M, Uemura T, Lee-Okada HC, Mohamed TM, Yokomizo T, Ueno T, Sakimura K, Natsume T, Sorimachi H, Inada T, Waguri S, Noda NN, Komatsu M. Nat Commun. 2022 Dec 21;13(1):7857. doi: 10.1038/s41467-022-35501-0. PubMed 36543799.
Backbone
  Vector backbone: pEGFP-N3
  Vector type: Mammalian Expression
Growth in bacteria
  Bacterial resistance: Kanamycin, 50 μg/mL
  Growth temperature: 37°C
  Growth strain: DH5alpha
  Copy number: High Copy
Gene/Insert
  Gene/Insert name: CYB5R3
  Species: H. sapiens (human)
  Mutation: delta2-26aa
  Entrez Gene: CYB5R3 (a.k.a. B5R, DIA1)
  Cloning method: Restriction Enzyme; 5′ cloning site Unknown (unknown if destroyed); 3′ cloning site Unknown (unknown if destroyed)
Terms and licenses: Academic/Nonprofit Terms; Industry Terms: Not Available to Industry
How to cite: pEGFP-N3-CYB5R3 deltaN26 was a gift from Masaaki Komatsu (Addgene plasmid # 204568 ; http://n2t.net/addgene:204568 ; RRID:Addgene_204568)
